>Addgene plasmid #141767 | TFORF0961 | addgene full sequence | sequence record 415093 | Addgene NGS Result
TTAATGTAGTCTTATGCAATACTCTTGTAGTCTTGCAACATGGTAACGATGAGTTAGCAACATGCCTTAC
AAGGAGAGAAAAAGCACCGTGCATGCCGATTGGTGGAAGTAAGGTGGTACGATCGTGCCTTATTAGGAAG
GCAACAGACGGGTCTGACATGGATTGGACGAACCACTGAATTGCCGCATTGCAGAGATATTGTATTTAAG
TGCCTAGCTCGATACATAAACGGGTCTCTCTGGTTAGACCAGATCTGAGCCTGGGAGCTCTCTGGCTAAC
TAGGGAACCCACTGCTTAAGCCTCAATAAAGCTTGCCTTGAGTGCTTCAAGTAGTGTGTGCCCGTCTGTT
GTGTGACTCTGGTAACTAGAGATCCCTCAGACCCTTTTAGTCAGTGTGGAAAATCTCTAGCAGTGGCGCC
CGAACAGGGACTTGAAAGCGAAAGGGAAACCAGAGGAGCTCTCTCGACGCAGGACTCGGCTTGCTGAAGC
GCGCACGGCAAGAGGCGAGGGGCGGCGACTGGTGAGTACGCCAAAAATTTTGACTAGCGGAGGCTAGAAG
GAGAGAGATGGGTGCGAGAGCGTCAGTATTAAGCGGGGGAGAATTAGATCGCGATGGGAAAAAATTCGGT
TAAGGCCAGGGGGAAAGAAAAAATATAAATTAAAACATATAGTATGGGCAAGCAGGGAGCTAGAACGATT
CGCAGTTAATCCTGGCCTGTTAGAAACATCAGAAGGCTGTAGACAAATACTGGGACAGCTACAACCATCC
CTTCAGACAGGATCAGAAGAACTTAGATCATTATATAATACAGTAGCAACCCTCTATTGTGTGCATCAAA
GGATAGAGATAAAAGACACCAAGGAAGCTTTAGACAAGATAGAGGAAGAGCAAAACAAAAGTAAGACCAC
CGCACAGCAAGCGGCCGCTGATCTTCAGACCTGGAGGAGGAGATATGAGGGACAATTGGAGAAGTGAATT
ATATAAATATAAAGTAGTAAAAATTGAACCATTAGGAGTAGCACCCACCAAGGCAAAGAGAAGAGTGGTG
CAGAGAGAAAAAAGAGCAGTGGGAATAGGAGCTTTGTTCCTTGGGTTCTTGGGAGCAGCAGGAAGCACTA
TGGGCGCAGCGTCAATGACGCTGACGGTACAGGCCAGACAATTATTGTCTGGTATAGTGCAGCAGCAGAA
CAATTTGCTGAGGGCTATTGAGGCGCAACAGCATCTGTTGCAACTCACAGTCTGGGGCATCAAGCAGCTC
CAGGCAAGAATCCTGGCTGTGGAAAGATACCTAAAGGATCAACAGCTCCTGGGGATTTGGGGTTGCTCTG
GAAAACTCATTTGCACCACTGCTGTGCCTTGGAATGCTAGTTGGAGTAATAAATCTCTGGAACAGATTTG
GAATCACACGACCTGGATGGAGTGGGACAGAGAAATTAACAATTACACAAGCTTAATACACTCCTTAATT
GAAGAATCGCAAAACCAGCAAGAAAAGAATGAACAAGAATTATTGGAATTAGATAAATGGGCAAGTTTGT
GGAATTGGTTTAACATAACAAATTGGCTGTGGTATATAAAATTATTCATAATGATAGTAGGAGGCTTGGT
AGGTTTAAGAATAGTTTTTGCTGTACTTTCTATAGTGAATAGAGTTAGGCAGGGATATTCACCATTATCG
TTTCAGACCCACCTCCCAACCCCGAGGGGACCCATGCATTGCATCTCAATTAGTCAGCAACCAGGTGTGG
AAAGTCCCCAGGCTCCCCAGCAGGCAGAAGTATGCAAAGCATGCGTCTCAATTAGTCAGCAACCATAGTC
CCGCCCCTAACTCCGCCCATCCCGCCCCTAACTCCGCCCAGTTCCGCCCATTCTCCGCCCCATGGCTGAC
TAATTTTTTTTATTTATGCAGAGGCCGAGGCCGCCTCGGCCTCTGAGCTATTCCAGAAGTAGTGAGGAGG
CTTTTTTGGAGGCCTAGGCTTTTGCAAAAAGCTTTCTAGAGGTACCACCGGAGCTTACCATGACCGAGTA
CAAGCCCACGGTGCGCCTCGCCACCCGCGACGACGTCCCCAGGGCCGTACGCACCCTCGCCGCCGCGTTC
GCCGACTACCCCGCCACGCGCCACACCGTCGATCCGGACCGCCACATCGAGCGGGTCACCGAGCTGCAAG
AACTCTTCCTCACGCGCGTCGGGCTCGACATCGGCAAGGTGTGGGTCGCGGACGACGGCGCCGCCGTGGC
GGTCTGGACCACGCCGGAGAGCGTCGAAGCGGGGGCGGTGTTCGCCGAGATCGGCCCGCGCATGGCCGAG
TTGAGCGGTTCCCGGCTGGCCGCGCAGCAACAGATGGAAGGCCTCCTGGCGCCGCACCGGCCCAAGGAGC
CCGCGTGGTTCCTGGCCACCGTCGGCGTCTCGCCCGACCACCAGGGCAAGGGTCTGGGCAGCGCCGTCGT
GCTCCCCGGAGTGGAGGCGGCCGAGCGCGCCGGGGTGCCCGCCTTCCTGGAGACCTCCGCGCCCCGCAAC
CTCCCCTTCTACGAGCGGCTCGGCTTCACCGTCACCGCCGACGTCGAGGTGCCCGAAGGACCGCGCACCT
GGTGCATGACCCGCAAGCCCGGTGCCAGTTAACGAATTCTAGATCTTGAGACAAATGGCAGTATTCATCC
ACAATTTTAAAAGAAAAGGGGGGATTGGGGGGTACAGTGCAGGGGAAAGAATAGTAGACATAATAGCAAC
AGACATACAAACTAAAGAATTACAAAAACAAATTACAAAAATTCAAAATTTTCGGGTTTATTACAGGGAC
AGCAGAGATCCACTTTGGCGCCGGCTCGAGGCCTGCAGGTGCAAAGATGGATAAAGTTTTAAACAGAGAG
GAATCTTTGCAGCTAATGGACCTTCTAGGTCTTGAAAGGAGTGGGAATTGGCTCCGGTGCCCGTCAGTGG
GCAGAGCGCACATCGCCCACAGTCCCCGAGAAGTTGGGGGGAGGGGTCGGCAATTGAACCGGTGCCTAGA
GAAGGTGGCGCGGGGTAAACTGGGAAAGTGATGTCGTGTACTGGCTCCGCCTTTTTCCCGAGGGTGGGGG
AGAACCGTATATAAGTGCAGTAGTCGCCGTGAACGTTCTTTTTCGCAACGGGTTTGCCGCCAGAACACAG
GTAAGTGCCGTGTGTGGTTCCCGCGGGCCTGGCCTCTTTACGGGTTATGGCCCTTGCGTGCCTTGAATTA
CTTCCACCTGGCTGCAGTACGTGATTCTTGATCCCGAGCTTCGGGTTGGAAGTGGGTGGGAGAGTTCGAG
GCCTTGCGCTTAAGGAGCCCCTTCGCCTCGTGCTTGAGTTGAGGCCTGGCCTGGGCGCTGGGGCCGCCGC
GTGCGAATCTGGTGGCACCTTCGCGCCTGTCTCGCTGCTTTCGATAAGTCTCTAGCCATTTAAAATTTTT
GATGACCTGCTGCGACGCTTTTTTTCTGGCAAGATAGTCTTGTAAATGCGGGCCAAGATCTGCACACTGG
TATTTCGGTTTTTGGGGCCGCGGGCGGCGACGGGGCCCGTGCGTCCCAGCGCACATGTTCGGCGAGGCGG
GGCCTGCGAGCGCGGCCACCGAGAATCGGACGGGGGTAGTCTCAAGCTGGCCGGCCTGCTCTGGTGCCTG
GCCTCGCGCCGCCGTGTATCGCCCCGCCCTGGGCGGCAAGGCTGGCCCGGTCGGCACCAGTTGCGTGAGC
GGAAAGATGGCCGCTTCCCGGCCCTGCTGCAGGGAGCTCAAAATGGAGGACGCGGCGCTCGGGAGAGCGG
GCGGGTGAGTCACCCACACAAAGGAAAAGGGCCTTTCCGTCCTCAGCCGTCGCTTCATGTGACTCCACGG
AGTACCGGGCGCCGTCCAGGCACCTCGATTAGTTCTCGAGCTTTTGGAGTACGTCGTCTTTAGGTTGGGG
GGAGGGGTTTTATGCGATGGAGTTTCCCCACACTGAGTGGGTGGAGACTGAAGTTAGGCCAGCTTGGCAC
TTGATGTAATTCTCCTTGGAATTTGCCCTTTTTGAGTTTGGATCTTGGTTCATTCTCAAGCCTCAGACAG
TGGTTCAAAGTTTTTTTCTTCCATTTCAGGTGTCGTGAGGCTAGCACCGCCACCATGGTGGGCAGCCCAG
ACACCGTTGGGATGAACTACGGCAGCTACATGGAGGAGAAGCACATGCCACCCCCAAACATGACCACGAA
CGAGCGCAGAGTTATCGTGCCAGCAGATCCTACGCTATGGAGTACAGACCATGTGCGGCAGTGGCTGGAG
TGGGCGGTGAAAGAATATGGCCTTCCAGACGTCAACATCTTGTTATTCCAGAACATCGATGGGAAGGAAC
TGTGCAAGATGACCAAGGACGACTTCCAGAGGCTCACCCCCAGCTACAACGCCGACATCCTTCTCTCACA
TCTCCACTACCTCAGAGAGACTCCTCTTCCACATTTGACTTCAGATGATGTTGATAAAGCCTTACAAAAC
TCTCCACGGTTAATGCATGCTAGAAACACAGATTTACCATATGAGCCCCCCAGGAGATCAGCCTGGACCG
GTCACGGCCACCCCACGCCCCAGTCGAAAGCTGCTCAACCATCTCCTTCCACAGTGCCCAAAACTGAAGA
CCAGCGTCCTCAGTTAGATCCTTATCAGATTCTTGGACCAACAAGTAGCCGCCTTGCAAATCCAGGCAGT
GGCCAGATCCAGCTTTGGCAGTTCCTCCTGGAGCTCCTGTCGGACAGCTCCAACTCCAGCTGCATCACCT
GGGAAGGCACCAACGGGGAGTTCAAGATGACGGATCCCGACGAGGTGGCCCGGCGCTGGGGAGAGCGGAA
GAGCAAACCCAACATGAACTACGATAAGCTCAGCCGCGCCCTCCGTTACTACTATGACAAGAACATCATG
ACCAAGGTCCATGGGAAGCGCTACGCCTACAAGTTCGACTTCCACGGGATCGCCCAGGCCCTCCAGCCCC
ACCCCCCGGAGTCATCTCTGTACAAGTACCCCTCAGACCTCCCGTACATGGGCTCCTATCACGCCCACCC
ACAGAAGATGAACTTTGTGGCGCCCCACCCTCCAGCCCTCCCCGTGACATCTTCCAGTTTTTTTGCTGCC
CCAAACCCATACTGGAATTCACCAACTGGGGGTATATACCCCAACACTAGGCTCCCCACCAGCCATATGC
CTTCTCATCTGGGCACTTACTACTAGTAATGAACTAGTCCGTAACTTGAAAGTATTTCGATTTCTTGGCT
TTATATATCTTGTGGAAAGGACGAGGCCTCACCTGAGTTGCTAGGGCGACGCGTTAAGTCGACAATCAAC
CTCTGGATTACAAAATTTGTGAAAGATTGACTGGTATTCTTAACTATGTTGCTCCTTTTACGCTATGTGG
ATACGCTGCTTTAATGCCTTTGTATCATGCTATTGCTTCCCGTATGGCTTTCATTTTCTCCTCCTTGTAT
AAATCCTGGTTGCTGTCTCTTTATGAGGAGTTGTGGCCCGTTGTCAGGCAACGTGGCGTGGTGTGCACTG
TGTTTGCTGACGCAACCCCCACTGGTTGGGGCATTGCCACCACCTGTCAGCTCCTTTCCGGGACTTTCGC
TTTCCCCCTCCCTATTGCCACGGCGGAACTCATCGCCGCCTGCCTTGCCCGCTGCTGGACAGGGGCTCGG
CTGTTGGGCACTGACAATTCCGTGGTGTTGTCGGGGAAATCATCGTCCTTTCCTTGGCTGCTCGCCTGTG
TTGCCACCTGGATTCTGCGCGGGACGTCCTTCTGCTACGTCCCTTCGGCCCTCAATCCAGCGGACCTTCC
TTCCCGCGGCCTGCTGCCGGCTCTGCGGCCTCTTCCGCGTCTTCGCCTTCGCCCTCAGACGAGTCGGATC
TCCCTTTGGGCCGCCTCCCCGCGTCGACTTTAAGACCAATGACTTACAAGGCAGCTGTAGATCTTAGCCA
CTTTTTAAAAGAAAAGGGGGGACTGGAAGGGCTAATTCACTCCCAACGAAGACAAGATCTGCTTTTTGCT
TGTACTGGGTCTCTCTGGTTAGACCAGATCTGAGCCTGGGAGCTCTCTGGCTAACTAGGGAACCCACTGC
TTAAGCCTCAATAAAGCTTGCCTTGAGTGCTTCAAGTAGTGTGTGCCCGTCTGTTGTGTGACTCTGGTAA
CTAGAGATCCCTCAGACCCTTTTAGTCAGTGTGGAAAATCTCTAGCAGTACGTATAGTAGTTCATGTCAT
CTTATTATTCAGTATTTATAACTTGCAAAGAAATGAATATCAGAGAGTGAGAGGAACTTGTTTATTGCAG
CTTATAATGGTTACAAATAAAGCAATAGCATCACAAATTTCACAAATAAAGCATTTTTTTCACTGCATTC
TAGTTGTGGTTTGTCCAAACTCATCAATGTATCTTATCATGTCTGGCTCTAGCTATCCCGCCCCTAACTC
CGCCCATCCCGCCCCTAACTCCGCCCAGTTCCGCCCATTCTCCGCCCCATGGCTGACTAATTTTTTTTAT
TTATGCAGAGGCCGAGGCCGCCTCGGCCTCTGAGCTATTCCAGAAGTAGTGAGGAGGCTTTTTTGGAGGC
CTAGGGACGTACCCAATTCGCCCTATAGTGAGTCGTATTACGCGCGCTCACTGGCCGTCGTTTTACAACG
TCGTGACTGGGAAAACCCTGGCGTTACCCAACTTAATCGCCTTGCAGCACATCCCCCTTTCGCCAGCTGG
CGTAATAGCGAAGAGGCCCGCACCGATCGCCCTTCCCAACAGTTGCGCAGCCTGAATGGCGAATGGG
[124 nt withheld, positions 6788-6911]
C
[91 nt withheld, positions 6913-7003]
A
[49 nt withheld, positions 7005-7053]
CCTTTGACGTTGGAGTCCACGTTCTTT
[37 nt withheld, positions 7081-7117]
ACCCTATCTCGGTCTATTCTTTTGATTTATAAGGGATTTTGCCGATTTCGGCCTATTGGTTAAAAAATGA
GCTGATTTAACAAAAATTTAACGCGAATTTTAACAAAATATTAACGCTTACAATTTAGGTGGCACTTTTC
GGGGAAATGTGCGCGGAACCCCTATTTGTTTATTTTTCTAAATACATTCAAATATGTATCCGCTCATGAG
ACAATAACCCTGATAAATGCTTCAATAATATTGAAAAAGGAAGAGTATGAGTATTCAACATTTCCGTGTC
GCCCTTATTCCCTTTTTTGCGGCATTTTGCCTTCCTGTTTTTGCTCACCCAGAAACGCTGGTGAAAGTAA
AAGATGCTGAAGATCAGTTGGGTGCACGAGTGGGTTACATCGAACTGGATCTCAACAGCGGTAAGATCCT
TGAGAGTTTTCGCCCCGAAGAACGTTTTCCAATGATGAGCACTTTTAAAGTTCTGCTATGTGGCGCGGTA
TTATCCCGTATTGACGCCGGGCAAGAGCAACTCGGTCGCCGCATACACTATTCTCAGAATGACTTGGTTG
AGTACTCACCAGTCACAGAAAAGCATCTTACGGATGGCATGACAGTAAGAGAATTATGCAGTGCTGCCAT
AACCATGAGTGATAACACTGCGGCCAACTTACTTCTGACAACGATCGGAGGACCGAAGGAGCTAACCGCT
TTTTTGCACAACATGGGGGATCATGTAACTCGCCTTGATCGTTGGGAACCGGAGCTGAATGAAGCCATAC
CAAACGACGAGCGTGACACCACGATGCCTGTAGCAATGGCAACAACGTTGCGCAAACTATTAACTGGCGA
ACTACTTACTCTAGCTTCCCGGCAACAATTAATAGACTGGATGGAGGCGGATAAAGTTGCAGGACCACTT
CTGCGCTCGGCCCTTCCGGCTGGCTGGTTTATTGCTGATAAATCTGGAGCCGGTGAGCGTGGGTCTCGCG
GTATCATTGCAGCACTGGGGCCAGATGGTAAGCCCTCCCGTATCGTAGTTATCTACACGACGGGGAGTCA
GGCAACTATGGATGAACGAAATAGACAGATCGCTGAGATAGGTGCCTCACTGATTAAGCATTGGTAACTG
TCAGACCAAGTTTACTCATATATACTTTAGATTGATTTAAAACTTCATTTTTAATTTAAAAGGATCTAGG
TGAAGATCCTTTTTGATAATCTCATGACCAAAATCCCTTAACGTGAGTTTTCGTTCCACTGAGCGTCAGA
CCCCGTAGAAAAGATCAAAGGATCTTCTTGAGATCCTTTTTTTCTGCGCGTAATCTGCTGCTTGCAAACA
AAAAAACCACCGCTACCAGCGGTGGTTTGTTTGCCGGATCAAGAGCTACCAACTCTTTTTCCGAAGGTAA
CTGGCTTCAGCAGAGCGCAGATACCAAATACTGTTCTTCTAGTGTAGCCGTAGTTAGGCCACCACTTCAA
GAACTCTGTAGCACCGCCTACATACCTCGCTCTGCTAATCCTGTTACCAGTGGCTGCTGCCAGTGGCGAT
AAGTCGTGTCTTACCGGGTTGGACTCAAGACGATAGTTACCGGATAAGGCGCAGCGGTCGGGCTGAACGG
GGGGTTCGTGCACACAGCCCAGCTTGGAGCGAACGACCTACACCGAACTGAGATACCTACAGCGTGAGCT
ATGAGAAAGCGCCACGCTTCCCGAAGGGAGAAAGGCGGACAGGTATCCGGTAAGCGGCAGGGTCGGAACA
GGAGAGCGCACGAGGGAGCTTCCAGGGGGAAACGCCTGGTATCTTTATAGTCCTGTCGGGTTTCGCCACC
TCTGACTTGAGCGTCGATTTTTGTGATGCTCGTCAGGGGGGCGGAGCCTATGGAAAAACGCCAGCAACGC
GGCCTTTTTACGGTTCCTGGCCTTTTGCTGGCCTTTTGCTCACATGTTCTTTCCTGCGTTATCCCCTGAT
TCTGTGGATAACCGTATTACCGCCTTTGAGTGAGCTGATACCGCTCGCCGCAGCCGAACGACCGAGCGCA
GCGAGTCAGTGAGCGAGGAAGCGGAAGAGCGCCCAATACGCAAACCGCCTCTCCCCGCGCGTTGGCCGAT
TCATTAATGCAGCTGGCACGACAGGTTTCCCGACTGGAAAGCGGGCAGTGAGCGCAACGCAATTAATGTG
AGTTAGCTCACTCATTAGGCACCCCAGGCTTTACACTTTATGCTTCCGGCTCGTATGTTGTGTGGAATTG
TGAGCGGATAACAATTTCACACAGGAAACAGCTATGACCATGATTACGCCAAGCGCGCAATTAACCCTCA
CTAAAGGGAACAAAAGCTGGAGCTGCAAGC
Features (pLannotate 1.2.2; 31 found; start..end, strand, type, name):
      5..231     +  promoter       RSV promoter: Rous sarcoma virus enhancer/promoter
    232..412     +  LTR            5' LTR (truncated): truncated 5' long terminal repeat (LTR) from HIV-1
    459..584     +  misc_feature   HIV-1 Ψ: packaging signal of human immunodeficiency virus type 1
    568..931     +  CDS            HIV-1 gag (fragment): gag protein from human immunodeficiency virus 1; gag
   1077..1310    +  misc_feature   RRE: The Rev response element (RRE) of HIV-1 allows for Rev-dependent mRNA export from the nucleus to the cytoplasm.
   1687..1713    +  CDS            Rev (fragment): human immunodeficiency virus 1 (HIV-1) Rev protein; rev; enhances nuclear export of unspliced and incompletely spliced viral mRNAs
   1720..1743    +  promoter       SV40 promoter (fragment): SV40 early promoter
   1744..1815    +  promoter       SV40 promoter (fragment): SV40 enhancer and early promoter
   1839..1974    +  rep_origin     SV40 ori: SV40 origin of replication
   2020..2616    +  CDS            PuroR (fragment): puromycin N-acetyltransferase; pac from Streptomyces; confers resistance to puromycin
   2665..2782    +  misc_feature   cPPT/CTS: central polypurine tract and central termination sequence of HIV-1
   2847..2913    +  CDS            small t antigen (fragment): SV40 (simian virus 40) small t antigen
   2920..4098    +  promoter       EF-1α promoter: strong constitutive promoter for human elongation factor EF-1α
   4091..5203    +  CDS            ERG (fragment): ERG_HUMAN - Experimental evidence at protein level: Swiss-Prot protein existence level 1. Transcriptional regulator. May participate in transcriptional regulation through the recruitment of SETDB1 histone methyltransferase and subsequent modification of local chromatin structure. From Homo sapiens (Human).
   5219..5272    +  promoter       U6 promoter (fragment): RNA polymerase III promoter for human U6 snRNA
   5314..5902    +  misc_feature   WPRE: woodchuck hepatitis virus posttranscriptional regulatory element
   5953..5972    +  misc_feature   cPPT/CTS (fragment): central polypurine tract and central termination sequence of HIV-1
   5974..6207    +  LTR            3' LTR (ΔU3): self-inactivating 3' long terminal repeat (LTR) from HIV-1
   6285..6406    +  polyA_signal   SV40 poly(A) signal: SV40 polyadenylation signal
   6446..6581    +  rep_origin     SV40 ori: SV40 origin of replication
   6602..6620    -  promoter       T7 promoter: promoter for bacteriophage T7 RNA polymerase
   6628..6783    +  CDS            lacZα (fragment): LacZα fragment of β-galactosidase; lacZ fragment
   6788..7216    +  rep_origin     f1 ori (sequence partly withheld): f1 bacteriophage origin of replication; arrow indicates direction of (+) strand synthesis
   7269..7373    +  promoter       AmpR promoter: bla
   7374..8234    +  CDS            AmpR: β-lactamase; bla; confers resistance to ampicillin, carbenicillin, and related antibiotics
   8405..8993    +  rep_origin     ori: high-copy-number ColE1/pMB1/pBR322/pUC origin of replication
   9176..9268    +  CDS            lacI (fragment): lac repressor; lacI; The lac repressor binds to the lac operator to inhibit transcription in E. coli. This inhibition can be relieved by adding lactose or isopropyl-β-D-thiogalactopyranoside (IPTG).
   9281..9302    +  protein_bind   CAP binding site: CAP binding activates transcription in the presence of cAMP. E. coli catabolite activator protein
   9317..9347    +  promoter       lac promoter: promoter for the E. coli lac operon
   9355..9371    +  protein_bind   lac operator: The lac repressor binds to the lac operator to inhibit transcription in E. coli. This inhibition can be relieved by adding lactose or isopropyl-β-D-thiogalactopyranoside (IPTG). lac repressor encoded by lacI
   9416..9434    +  promoter       T3 promoter: promoter for bacteriophage T3 RNA polymerase
