[The description below was written by a language model from this plasmid's Addgene catalogue record and pLannotate feature annotations shown in this document.]
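Description:
TFORF0961 is a lentiviral mammalian expression plasmid built on the pLX_TRC317 backbone, carrying a human ERG open reading frame as one member of a barcoded transcription factor ORF collection. It is propagated in E. coli through a high-copy ColE1/pUC-type origin with ampicillin resistance (AmpR under its own bla promoter). The bacterial portion also retains an f1 origin and remnants of a lac/lacZα cloning region flanked by T3 and T7 promoters. The depositor warns that recombination can occur, a common issue with LTR-containing plasmids.

The viral cassette has a third-generation, self-inactivating layout. An RSV promoter drives a truncated HIV-1 5' LTR, followed by the Ψ packaging signal with a partial gag sequence and the Rev response element, and it ends in a ΔU3 3' LTR with a downstream SV40 polyadenylation signal. Within the transfer region, an SV40 early promoter/origin segment precedes a puromycin N-acetyltransferase gene, allowing selection of transduced cells. A cPPT/CTS element then sits upstream of the EF-1α promoter, which drives constitutive expression of ERG, an ETS-family transcriptional regulator. The WPRE downstream of the ORF enhances transcript stability and expression.

The catalogue entry states that each ORF in the collection is paired with a unique 24-bp barcode. The barcode is not annotated in the feature table, though it may lie in the short region between the ORF and WPRE, where only a small U6-like fragment is called. The construct is intended for overexpressing ERG in mammalian cells. It is particularly suited to pooled screens in which barcode sequencing identifies which transcription factor each cell received, as in studies of directed differentiation.
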