Addgene plasmid #141767: TFORF0961
Purpose: Lentiviral vector for overexpressing transcription factor ORFs with unique 24-bp barcodes. Barcodes facilitate identification of transcription factors in pooled screens.
Depositing lab: Feng Zhang. Depositing organization: Broad Institute. Publication: A transcription factor atlas of directed differentiation. Joung J, Ma S, Tay T, Geiger-Schuller KR, Kirchgatterer PC, Verdine VK, Guo B, Arias-Garcia MA, Allen WE, Singh A, Kuksenko O, Abudayyeh OO, Gootenberg JS, Fu Z, Macrae RK, Buenrostro JD, Regev A, Zhang F. Cell. 2023 Jan 5;186(1):209-229.e26. doi: 10.1016/j.cell.2022.11.026. PubMed 36608654.
Backbone
  Vector backbone: pLX_TRC317
  Backbone manufacturer: Broad Institute Genetic Perturbation Platform
  Backbone size w/o insert (bp): 8264
  Vector type: Mammalian Expression, Lentiviral
  Selectable markers: Puromycin
Growth in bacteria
  Bacterial resistance: Ampicillin, 100 μg/mL
  Growth temperature: 37°C
  Growth strain: NEB Stable
  Copy number: High Copy
Gene/Insert
  Gene/Insert name: ERG
  Species: H. sapiens (human)
  Insert size (bp): 1193
  Entrez Gene: ERG (a.k.a. LMPHM14, erg-3, p55)
  Promoter: EF1a
  Cloning method: Unknown
  Sequencing primers: 5′ GGGTGGAGACTGAAGTTAGGCCAG; 3′ CACATAGCGTAAAAGGAGCAACATAG
Terms and licenses: Academic/Nonprofit Terms; Industry Terms: Not Available to Industry
Depositor comments: NM_001243429,ENST00000398897 . The transcription factor ORF portion of this plasmid was synthesized by Genewiz. Please test multiple small colonies in case of plasmid recombination. To make this collection available in a timely manner, a portion of this collection was not fully sequenced by Addgene. If an Addgene verified full plasmid sequence is not available, please contact us prior to placing an order to request the full sequence.
How to cite: TFORF0961 was a gift from Feng Zhang (Addgene plasmid # 141767 ; http://n2t.net/addgene:141767 ; RRID:Addgene_141767)
