>Addgene plasmid #141767 | TFORF0961 | depositor partial sequence | sequence record 277438 | Insert
ACCGCCACCATGGTGGGCAGCCCAGACACCGTTGGGATGAACTACGGCAGCTACATGGAGGAGAAGCACA
TGCCACCCCCAAACATGACCACGAACGAGCGCAGAGTTATCGTGCCAGCAGATCCTACGCTATGGAGTAC
AGACCATGTGCGGCAGTGGCTGGAGTGGGCGGTGAAAGAATATGGCCTTCCAGACGTCAACATCTTGTTA
TTCCAGAACATCGATGGGAAGGAACTGTGCAAGATGACCAAGGACGACTTCCAGAGGCTCACCCCCAGCT
ACAACGCCGACATCCTTCTCTCACATCTCCACTACCTCAGAGAGACTCCTCTTCCACATTTGACTTCAGA
TGATGTTGATAAAGCCTTACAAAACTCTCCACGGTTAATGCATGCTAGAAACACAGATTTACCATATGAG
CCCCCCAGGAGATCAGCCTGGACCGGTCACGGCCACCCCACGCCCCAGTCGAAAGCTGCTCAACCATCTC
CTTCCACAGTGCCCAAAACTGAAGACCAGCGTCCTCAGTTAGATCCTTATCAGATTCTTGGACCAACAAG
TAGCCGCCTTGCAAATCCAGGCAGTGGCCAGATCCAGCTTTGGCAGTTCCTCCTGGAGCTCCTGTCGGAC
AGCTCCAACTCCAGCTGCATCACCTGGGAAGGCACCAACGGGGAGTTCAAGATGACGGATCCCGACGAGG
TGGCCCGGCGCTGGGGAGAGCGGAAGAGCAAACCCAACATGAACTACGATAAGCTCAGCCGCGCCCTCCG
TTACTACTATGACAAGAACATCATGACCAAGGTCCATGGGAAGCGCTACGCCTACAAGTTCGACTTCCAC
GGGATCGCCCAGGCCCTCCAGCCCCACCCCCCGGAGTCATCTCTGTACAAGTACCCCTCAGACCTCCCGT
ACATGGGCTCCTATCACGCCCACCCACAGAAGATGAACTTTGTGGCGCCCCACCCTCCAGCCCTCCCCGT
GACATCTTCCAGTTTTTTTGCTGCCCCAAACCCATACTGGAATTCACCAACTGGGGGTATATACCCCAAC
ACTAGGCTCCCCACCAGCCATATGCCTTCTCATCTGGGCACTTACTACTAGTAATGAACTAGTCCGTAAC
TTGAAAGTATTTCGATTTCTTGGCTTTATATATCTTGTGGAAAGGACGAGGCCTCACCTGAGTTGCTAGG
GCG
