>Addgene plasmid #141767 | TFORF0961 | depositor partial sequence | sequence record 277439 | Barcode
GGCCTCACCTGAGTTGCTAGGGCG
